>Addgene plasmid #244314 | pAAVLINK-EF1alpha-5'-PXDN | addgene full sequence | sequence record 491862 | Addgene NGS Result
CCTGCAGGCAGCTGCGCGCTCGCTCGCTCACTGAGGCCGCCCGGGCGTCGGGCGACCTTTGGTCGCCCGG
CCTCAGTGAGCGAGCGAGCGCGCAGAGAGGGAGTGGCCAACTCCATCACTAGGGGTTCCTGCGGCCGCAC
GCGTGGATCTGCGATCGCTCCGGTGCCCGTCAGTGGGCAGAGCGCACATCGCCCACAGTCCCCGAGAAGT
TGGGGGGAGGGGTCGGCAATTGAACGGGTGCCTAGAGAAGGTGGCGCGGGGTAAACTGGGAAAGTGATGT
CGTGTACTGGCTCCGCCTTTTTCCCGAGGGTGGGGGAGAACCGTATATAAGTGCAGTAGTCGCCGTGAAC
GTTCTTTTTCGCAACGGGTTTGCCGCCAGAACACAGCTGAAGCTTCGAGGGGCTCGCATCTCTCCTTCAC
GCGCCCGCCGCCCTACCTGAGGCCGCCATCCACGCCGGTTGAGTCGCGTTCTGCCGCCTCCCGCCTGTGG
TGCCTCCTGAACTGCGTCCGCCGTCTAGGTAAGTTTAAAGCTCAGGTCGAGACCGGGCCTTTGTCCGGCG
CTCCCTTGGAGCCTACCTAGACTCAGCCGGCTCTCCACGCTTTGCCTGACCCTGCTTGCTCAACTCTACG
TCTTTGTTTCGTTTTCTGTTCTGCGCCGTTACAGATCCAAGCTGTGACCGGCGCCTACCGTACGGCCACC
ATGGCCAAGCGCTCCAGGGGCCCCGGGCGCCGCTGCCTGTTGGCGCTCGTGCTGTTCTGCGCCTGGGGGA
CGCTGGCCGTGGTGGCCCAGAAGCCGGGCGCAGGGTGTCCGAGCCGCTGCCTGTGCTTCCGCACCACCGT
GCGCTGCATGCATCTGCTGCTGGAGGCCGTGCCCGCCGTGGCGCCGCAGACCTCCATCCTAGATCTTCGC
TTTAACAGAATCAGAGAGATCCAACCTGGGGCATTCAGGCGGCTGAGGAACTTGAACACATTGCTTCTCA
ATAATAATCAGATCAAGAGGATACCTAGTGGAGCATTTGAAGACTTGGAAAATTTAAAATATCTCTATCT
GTACAAGAATGAGATCCAGTCAATTGACAGGCAAGCATTTAAGGGACTTGCCTCTCTAGAGCAACTATAC
CTGCACTTTAATCAGATAGAAACTTTGGACCCAGATTCGTTCCAGCATCTCCCGAAGCTCGAGAGGCTAT
TTTTGCATAACAACCGGATTACACATTTAGTTCCAGGGACATTTAATCACTTGGAATCTATGAAGAGATT
GCGACTGGACTCAAACACACTTCACTGCGACTGTGAAATCCTGTGGTTGGCGGATTTGCTGAAAACCTAC
GCGGAGTCGGGGAACGCGCAGGCAGCGGCCATCTGTGAATATCCCAGACGCATCCAGGGACGCTCAGTGG
CAACCATCACCCCGGAAGAGCTGAACTGTGAAAGGCCCCGGATCACCTCCGAGCCCCAGGACGCAGATGT
GACCTCGGGGAACACCGTGTACTTCACCTGCAGAGCCGAAGGCAACCCCAAGCCTGAGATCATCTGGCTG
CGAAACAATAATGAGCTGAGCATGAAGACAGATTCCCGCCTAAACTTGCTGGACGATGGGACCCTGATGA
TCCAGAACACACAGGAGACAGACCAGGGTATCTACCAGTGCATGGCAAAGAACGTGGCCGGAGAGGTGAA
GACGCAAGAGGTGACCCTCAGGTACTTCGGGTCTCCAGCTCGACCCACTTTTGTAATCCAGCCACAGAAT
ACAGAGGTGCTGGTTGGGGAGAGCGTCACGCTGGAGTGCAGCGCCACAGGCCACCCCCCGCCGCGGATCT
CCTGGACGAGAGGTGACCGCACACCCTTGCCAGTTGACCCGCGGGTGAACATCACGCCTTCTGGCGGGCT
TTACATACAGAACGTCGTACAGGGGGACAGCGGAGAGTATGCGTGCTCTGCGACCAACAACATTGACAGC
GTCCATGCCACCGCTTTCATCATCGTCCAGGCTCTTCCTCAGTTCACTGTGACGCCTCAGGACAGAGTCG
TTATTGAGGGCCAGACCGTGGATTTCCAGTGTGAAGCCAAGGGCAACCCGCCGCCCGTCATCGCCTGGAC
CAAGGGAGGGAGCCAGCTCTCCGTGGACCGGCGGCACCTGGTCCTGTCATCGGGAACACTTAGAATCTCT
GGTGTTGCCCTCCACGACCAGGGCCAGTACGAATGCCAGGCTGTCAACATCATCGGCTCCCAGAAGGTCG
TGGCCCACCTGACTGTGCAGCCCAGAGTCACCCCAGTGTTTGCCAGCATTCCCAGCGACACAACAGTGGA
GGTGGGCGCCAATGTGCAGCTCCCGTGCAGCTCCCAGGGCGAGCCCGAGCCAGCCATCACCTGGAACAAG
GATGGGGTTCAGGTGACAGAAAGTGGAAAATTTCACATCAGCCCTGAAGGATTCTTGACCATCAATGACG
TTGGCCCTGCAGACGCAGGTCGCTATGAGTGTGTGGCCCGGAACACCATTGGGTCGGCCTCGGTGAGCAT
GGTGCTCAGTGTGAACGTTCCTGACGTCAGTCGAAATGGAGATCCGTTTGTAGCTACCTCCATCGTGGAA
GCGATTGCGACTGTTGACAGAGCTATAAACTCAACCCGAACACATTTGTTTGACAGCCGTCCTCGTTCTC
CAAATGATTTGCTGGCCTTGTTCCGGTATCCGAGGGATCCTTACACAGTTGAACAGGCACGGGCGGGAGA
AATCTTTGAACGGACATTGCAGCTCATTCAGGAGCATGTACAGCATGGCTTGATGGTCGACCTCAACGGA
ACAAGTTACCACTACAACGACCTGGTGTCTCCACAGTACCTGAACCTCATCGCAAACCTGTCGGGCTGTA
CCGCCCACCGGCGCGTGAACAACTGCTCGGACATGTGCTTCCACCAGAAGTACCGGACGCACGACGGCAC
CTGTAACAACCTGCAGCACCCCATGTGGGGCGCCTCGCTGACCGCCTTCGAGCGCCTGCTGAAATCCGTG
TACGAGAATGGCTTCAACACCCCTCGGGGCATCAACCCCCACCGACTGTACAACGGGCACGCCCTTCCCA
TGCCGCGCCTGGTGTCCACCACCCTGATCGGGACGGAGACCGTCACACCCGACGAGCAGTTCACCCACAT
GCTGATGCAGTGGGGCCAGTTCCTGGACCACGACCTCGACTCCACGGTGGTGGCCCTGAGCCAGGCACGC
TTCTCCGACGGACAGCACTGCAGCAACGTGTGCAGCAACGACCCCCCCTGCTTCTCTGTCATGATCCCCC
CCAATGACTCCCGGGCCAGGAGCGGGGCCCGCTGCATGTTCTTCGTGCGCTCCAGCCCTGTGTGCGGCAG
CGGCATGACTTCGCTGCTCATGAACTCCGTGTACCCGCGGGAGCAGATCAACCAGCTCACCTCCTACATC
GACGCATCCAACGTGTACGGGAGCACGGAGCATGAGGCCCGCAGCATCCGCGACCTGGCCAGCCACCGCG
GCCTGCTGCGGCAGGTAAGTATCAAGGTTACAAGACAGGTTTAAGGAGACCAATAAGCTATTATTCGTAT
AGGATACTTTATACGAAGTTATTAAGTTATGGAGACCGGTGTGGCACGTGCGGACCGAGCGGCCGCAGGA
ACCCCTAGTGATGGAGTTGGCCACTCCCTCTCTGCGCGCTCGCTCGCTCACTGAGGCCGGGCGACCAAAG
GTCGCCCGACGCCCGGGCTTTGCCCGGGCGGCCTCAGTGAGCGAGCGAGCGCGCAGCTGCCTGCAGGGGC
GCCTGATGCGGTATTTTCTCCTTACGCATCTGTGCGGTATTTCACACCGCATA
[95 nt withheld, positions 3834-3928]
T
[46 nt withheld, positions 3930-3975]
C
[141 nt withheld, positions 3977-4117]
CCTTTGACGTTGGAGTCCACGTTCTTT
[37 nt withheld, positions 4145-4181]
ACTCTATCTCGGGCTATTCTTTTGATTTATAAGGGATTTTGCCGATTTCGGTCTATTGGTTAAAAAATGA
GCTGATTTAACAAAAATTTAACGCGAATTTTAACAAAATATTAACGTTTACAATTTTATGGTGCACTCTC
AGTACAATCTGCTCTGATGCCGCATAGTTAAGCCAGCCCCGACACCCGCCAACACCCGCTGACGCGCCCT
GACGGGCTTGTCTGCTCCCGGCATCCGCTTACAGACAAGCTGTGACCGTCTCCGGGAGCTGCATGTGTCA
GAGGTTTTCACCGTCATCACCGAAACGCGCGAGACGAAAGGGCCTCGTGATACGCCTATTTTTATAGGTT
AATGTCATGATAATAATGGTTTCTTAGACGTCAGGTGGCACTTTTCGGGGAAATGTGCGCGGAACCCCTA
TTTGTTTATTTTTCTAAATACATTCAAATATGTATCCGCTCATGAGACAATAACCCTGATAAATGCTTCA
ATAATATTGAAAAAGGAAGAGTATGAGTATTCAACATTTCCGTGTCGCCCTTATTCCCTTTTTTGCGGCA
TTTTGCCTTCCTGTTTTTGCTCACCCAGAAACGCTGGTGAAAGTAAAAGATGCTGAAGATCAGTTGGGTG
CACGAGTGGGTTACATCGAACTGGATCTCAACAGCGGTAAGATCCTTGAGAGTTTTCGCCCCGAAGAACG
TTTTCCAATGATGAGCACTTTTAAAGTTCTGCTATGTGGCGCGGTATTATCCCGTATTGACGCCGGGCAA
GAGCAACTCGGTCGCCGCATACACTATTCTCAGAATGACTTGGTTGAGTACTCACCAGTCACAGAAAAGC
ATCTTACGGATGGCATGACAGTAAGAGAATTATGCAGTGCTGCCATAACCATGAGTGATAACACTGCGGC
CAACTTACTTCTGACAACGATCGGAGGACCGAAGGAGCTAACCGCTTTTTTGCACAACATGGGGGATCAT
GTAACTCGCCTTGATCGTTGGGAACCGGAGCTGAATGAAGCCATACCAAACGACGAGCGTGACACCACGA
TGCCTGTAGCAATGGCAACAACGTTGCGCAAACTATTAACTGGCGAACTACTTACTCTAGCTTCCCGGCA
ACAATTAATAGACTGGATGGAGGCGGATAAAGTTGCAGGACCACTTCTGCGCTCGGCCCTTCCGGCTGGC
TGGTTTATTGCTGATAAATCTGGAGCCGGTGAGCGTGGGTCTCGCGGTATCATTGCAGCACTGGGGCCAG
ATGGTAAGCCCTCCCGTATCGTAGTTATCTACACGACGGGGAGTCAGGCAACTATGGATGAACGAAATAG
ACAGATCGCTGAGATAGGTGCCTCACTGATTAAGCATTGGTAACTGTCAGACCAAGTTTACTCATATATA
CTTTAGATTGATTTAAAACTTCATTTTTAATTTAAAAGGATCTAGGTGAAGATCCTTTTTGATAATCTCA
TGACCAAAATCCCTTAACGTGAGTTTTCGTTCCACTGAGCGTCAGACCCCGTAGAAAAGATCAAAGGATC
TTCTTGAGATCCTTTTTTTCTGCGCGTAATCTGCTGCTTGCAAACAAAAAAACCACCGCTACCAGCGGTG
GTTTGTTTGCCGGATCAAGAGCTACCAACTCTTTTTCCGAAGGTAACTGGCTTCAGCAGAGCGCAGATAC
CAAATACTGTTCTTCTAGTGTAGCCGTAGTTAGGCCACCACTTCAAGAACTCTGTAGCACCGCCTACATA
CCTCGCTCTGCTAATCCTGTTACCAGTGGCTGCTGCCAGTGGCGATAAGTCGTGTCTTACCGGGTTGGAC
TCAAGACGATAGTTACCGGATAAGGCGCAGCGGTCGGGCTGAACGGGGGGTTCGTGCACACAGCCCAGCT
TGGAGCGAACGACCTACACCGAACTGAGATACCTACAGCGTGAGCTATGAGAAAGCGCCACGCTTCCCGA
AGGGAGAAAGGCGGACAGGTATCCGGTAAGCGGCAGGGTCGGAACAGGAGAGCGCACGAGGGAGCTTCCA
GGGGGAAACGCCTGGTATCTTTATAGTCCTGTCGGGTTTCGCCACCTCTGACTTGAGCGTCGATTTTTGT
GATGCTCGTCAGGGGGGCGGAGCCTATGGAAAAACGCCAGCAACGCGGCCTTTTTACGGTTCCTGGCCTT
TTGCTGGCCTTTTGCTCACATGT
Features (pLannotate 1.2.2; 15 found; start..end, strand, type, name):
     12..39      +  repeat_region  AAV2 ITR (fragment): inverted terminal repeat of adeno-associated virus serotype 2 inverted
     68..95      +  repeat_region  AAV2 ITR (fragment): inverted terminal repeat of adeno-associated virus serotype 2 inverted
    175..386     +  promoter       EF-1α core promoter: core promoter for human elongation factor EF-1α
    399..667     +  LTR            5' LTR (truncated): truncated 5' long terminal repeat (LTR) from human T-cell leukemia virus (HTLV) type 1
    701..3514    +  CDS            PXDN (fragment): PXDN_HUMAN - Also known as KIAA0230, MG50, PRG2, VPO, VPO1. Experimental evidence at protein level: Swiss-Prot protein existence level 1. Displays low peroxidase activity and is likely to participate in H(2)O(2) metabolism and peroxidative reactions in the cardiovascular system. Plays a role in extracellular matrix formation. From Homo sapiens (Human).
   3515..3555    +  intron         chimeric intron (fragment): chimera between introns from human β-globin and immunoglobulin heavy chain genes
   3564..3592    +  protein_bind   lox2272 (fragment): Cre-mediated recombination occurs in the 8-bp core sequence (GGATACTT). lox2272 sites are compatible with each other, but incompatible with loxP or loxN sites (Lee and Saito, 1988). Cre recombinase
   3637..3777    +  repeat_region  AAV2 ITR: inverted terminal repeat of adeno-associated virus serotype 2 inverted
   3782..3833    -  misc_feature   bom (fragment): basis of mobility region from pBR322
   3852..4307    +  rep_origin     f1 ori (sequence partly withheld): f1 bacteriophage origin of replication; arrow indicates direction of (+) strand synthesis
   4308..4357    -  misc_feature   bom (fragment): basis of mobility region from pBR322
   4459..4494    -  CDS            rop (fragment): Rop protein, which maintains plasmids at low copy number; rop
   4589..4693    +  promoter       AmpR promoter: bla
   4694..5554    +  CDS            AmpR: β-lactamase; bla; confers resistance to ampicillin, carbenicillin, and related antibiotics
   5725..6313    +  rep_origin     ori: high-copy-number ColE1/pMB1/pBR322/pUC origin of replication
