[The description below was written by a language model from this plasmid's Addgene catalogue record and pLannotate feature annotations shown in this document.]
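Description:
pAAVLINK-EF1alpha-5'-PXDN is an AAV transfer plasmid built on the pAAV-MCS2 backbone. It carries the upstream half of a split expression cassette for human peroxidasin (PXDN), an extracellular-matrix-associated peroxidase whose coding sequence is too large to fit comfortably with its regulatory elements in a single AAV genome. The 6.4 kb plasmid is propagated in E. coli at high copy from a ColE1/pUC-type origin under ampicillin selection (AmpR with its own bla promoter). It also contains an f1 phage origin. The annotated bom and rop segments are only backbone remnants.

The payload lies between AAV2 inverted terminal repeats, which direct replication and packaging of the intervening DNA into AAV particles. The right-hand ITR is annotated in full, while the left one was detected only as short fragments. Expression is driven by the EF-1α core promoter followed by a truncated HTLV-1 5' LTR segment, a composite arrangement commonly used to strengthen compact EF-1α promoters. Next comes a roughly 2.8 kb fragment of the PXDN coding sequence. The catalogue lists an N-terminal HA tag, although the feature table does not annotate it separately.

The coding fragment runs directly into a short piece of the chimeric β-globin/immunoglobulin intron, presumably its splice-donor end, and then a lox2272 site, with no polyadenylation signal annotated. This layout fits the AAVLINK strategy of delivering large cargo by DNA recombination. Cre-mediated recombination at lox2272 would join this genome to a partner 3' vector carrying the rest of PXDN. The lox scar would then sit within an intron and be removed by splicing to give a full-length transcript. The partner vectors are not described in this record, which refers to the associated publication for them.
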