Addgene plasmid #244314: pAAVLINK-EF1alpha-5'-PXDN
Purpose: 5' AAVLINK plasmid for PXDN expression
Depositing lab: Zhonghua Lu. Depositing organization: Shenzhen Institute of Advanced Technology (SIAT), Chinese Academy of Sciences. Publication: AAVLINK: A potent DNA-recombination method for large cargo delivery in gene therapy. Lin J, Lin Y, Liu N, Cao W, Zhang J, Wen S, Zhang Y, Liao W, Hong Z, Lin Y, Liu Q, Liu H, Li Q, Chen B, Li M, Luo Z, Yang L, Yang Y, Zheng SH, Wang Y, Chu H, Hu Y, Qin Y, Luo BX, Tian S, Chen Y, Yan T, Yang L, Wang H, Liu T, Jiang Y, Lu Z. Cell. 2026 Feb 5;189(3):969-986.e17. doi: 10.1016/j.cell.2025.12.039. Epub 2026 Jan 27. PubMed 41605211.
Backbone
  Vector backbone: pAAV-MCS2
  Backbone manufacturer: Steve Jackson (Addgene # 46954)
  Vector type: AAV
Growth in bacteria
  Bacterial resistance: Ampicillin, 100 μg/mL
  Growth temperature: 37°C
  Growth strain: NEB Stable
  Copy number: High Copy
Gene/Insert
  Gene/Insert name: PXDN
  Species: H. sapiens (human)
  Entrez Gene: PXDN (a.k.a. ASGD7, COPOA, D2S448, D2S448E, MG50, PRG2, PXN, VPO, hsPxd01)
  Promoter: EF1alpha
  Tag / fusion protein: HA (N terminal on insert)
  Cloning method: Restriction Enzyme; 5′ cloning site unknown (unknown if destroyed)
Terms and licenses: Academic/Nonprofit Terms; Industry Terms: Not Available to Industry
Depositor comments: See publication for corresponding AAV Link vectors.
How to cite: pAAVLINK-EF1alpha-5'-PXDN was a gift from Zhonghua Lu (Addgene plasmid # 244314 ; http://n2t.net/addgene:244314 ; RRID:Addgene_244314)
